>Addgene plasmid #49610 | EGFP-Rab31 | depositor full sequence | sequence record 74251 | EGFP-Rab31 sequence 5295 bps
TAGTTATTAATAGTAATCAATTACGGGGTCATTAGTTCATAGCCCATATATGGAGTTCCGCGTTACATAA
CTTACGGTAAATGGCCCGCCTGGCTGACCGCCCAACGACCCCCGCCCATTGACGTCAATAATGACGTATG
TTCCCATAGTAACGCCAATAGGGACTTTCCATTGACGTCAATGGGTGGAGTATTTACGGTAAACTGCCCA
CTTGGCAGTACATCAAGTGTATCATATGCCAAGTACGCCCCCTATTGACGTCAATGACGGTAAATGGCCC
GCCTGGCATTATGCCCAGTACATGACCTTATGGGACTTTCCTACTTGGCAGTACATCTACGTATTAGTCA
TCGCTATTACCATGGTGATGCGGTTTTGGCAGTACATCAATGGGCGTGGATAGCGGTTTGACTCACGGGG
ATTTCCAAGTCTCCACCCCATTGACGTCAATGGGAGTTTGTTTTGGCACCAAAATCAACGGGACTTTCCA
AAATGTCGTAACAACTCCGCCCCATTGACGCAAATGGGCGGTAGGCGTGTACGGTGGGAGGTCTATATAA
GCAGAGCTGGTTTAGTGAACCGTCAGATCCGCTAGCGCTACCGGTCGCCACCATGGTGAGCAAGGGCGAG
GAGCTGTTCACCGGGGTGGTGCCCATCCTGGTCGAGCTGGACGGCGACGTAAACGGCCACAAGTTCAGCG
TGTCCGGCGAGGGCGAGGGCGATGCCACCTACGGCAAGCTGACCCTGAAGTTCATCTGCACCACCGGCAA
GCTGCCCGTGCCCTGGCCCACCCTCGTGACCACCCTGACCTACGGCGTGCAGTGCTTCAGCCGCTACCCC
GACCACATGAAGCAGCACGACTTCTTCAAGTCCGCCATGCCCGAAGGCTACGTCCAGGAGCGCACCATCT
TCTTCAAGGACGACGGCAACTACAAGACCCGCGCCGAGGTGAAGTTCGAGGGCGACACCCTGGTGAACCG
CATCGAGCTGAAGGGCATCGACTTCAAGGAGGACGGCAACATCCTGGGGCACAAGCTGGAGTACAACTAC
AACAGCCACAACGTCTATATCATGGCCGACAAGCAGAAGAACGGCATCAAGGTGAACTTCAAGATCCGCC
ACAACATCGAGGACGGCAGCGTGCAGCTCGCCGACCACTACCAGCAGAACACCCCCATCGGCGACGGCCC
CGTGCTGCTGCCCGACAACCACTACCTGAGCACCCAGTCCGCCCTGAGCAAAGACCCCAACGAGAAGCGC
GATCACATGGTCCTGCTGGAGTTCGTGACCGCCGCCGGGATCACTCTCGGCATGGACGAGCTGTACAAGT
CCGGACTCAGATCCACCATGGCGATACGGGAGCTCAAAGTGTGCCTTCTCGGGGACACTGGGGTTGGGAA
ATCAAGCATCGTGTGTCGATTTGTCCAGGATCACTTTGACCACAACATCAGCCCTACTATTGGGGCATCT
TTTATGACCAAAACTGTGCCTTGTGGAAATGAACTTCACAAGTTCCTCATCTGGGACACTGCTGGTCAGG
AACGGTTTCATTCATTGGCTCCCATGTACTATCGAGGCTCAGCTGCAGCTGTTATCGTGTATGATATTAC
CAAGCAGGATTCATTTTATACCTTGAAGAAATGGGTCAAGGAGCTGAAAGAACATGGTCCAGAAAACATT
GTAATGGCCATCGCTGGAAACAAGTGCGACCTCTCAGATATTAGGGAGGTTCCCCTGAAGGATGCTAAGG
AATACGCTGAATCCATAGGTGCCATCGTGGTTGAGACAAGTGCAAAAAATGCTATTAATATCGAAGAGCT
CTTTCAAGGAATCAGCCGCCAGATCCCACCCTTGGACCCCCATGAAAATGGAAACAATGGAACAATCAAA
GTTGAGAAGCCAACCATGCAAGCCAGCCGCCGGTGCTGTTGACTCGACGGTACCGCGGGCCCGGGATCCA
CCGGATCTAGATAACTGATCATAATCAGCCATACCACATTTGTAGAGGTTTTACTTGCTTTAAAAAACCT
CCCACACCTCCCCCTGAACCTGAAACATAAAATGAATGCAATTGTTGTTGTTAACTTGTTTATTGCAGCT
TATAATGGTTACAAATAAAGCAATAGCATCACAAATTTCACAAATAAAGCATTTTTTTCACTGCATTCTA
GTTGTGGTTTGTCCAAACTCATCAATGTATCTTAACGCGTAAATTGTAAGCGTTAATATTTTGTTAAAAT
TCGCGTTAAATTTTTGTTAAATCAGCTCATTTTTTAACCAATAGGCCGAAATCGGCAAAATCCCTTATAA
ATCAAAAGAATAGACCGAGATAGGGT
[37 nt withheld, positions 2337-2373]
AAAGAACGTGGACTCCAACGTCAAAGG
[49 nt withheld, positions 2401-2449]
T
[91 nt withheld, positions 2451-2541]
G
[124 nt withheld, positions 2543-2666]
CAGGTGGCACTTTTCGGGGAAATGTGCGCGGAACCCCTATTTGTTTATTTTTCTAAATACATTCAAATAT
GTATCCGCTCATGAGACAATAACCCTGATAAATGCTTCAATAATATTGAAAAAGGAAGAGTCCTGAGGCG
GAAAGAACCAGCTGTGGAATGTGTGTCAGTTAGGGTGTGGAAAGTCCCCAGGCTCCCCAGCAGGCAGAAG
TATGCAAAGCATGCATCTCAATTAGTCAGCAACCAGGTGTGGAAAGTCCCCAGGCTCCCCAGCAGGCAGA
AGTATGCAAAGCATGCATCTCAATTAGTCAGCAACCATAGTCCCGCCCCTAACTCCGCCCATCCCGCCCC
TAACTCCGCCCAGTTCCGCCCATTCTCCGCCCCATGGCTGACTAATTTTTTTTATTTATGCAGAGGCCGA
GGCCGCCTCGGCCTCTGAGCTATTCCAGAAGTAGTGAGGAGGCTTTTTTGGAGGCCTAGGCTTTTGCAAA
GATCGATCAAGAGACAGGATGAGGATCGTTTCGCATGATTGAACAAGATGGATTGCACGCAGGTTCTCCG
GCCGCTTGGGTGGAGAGGCTATTCGGCTATGACTGGGCACAACAGACAATCGGCTGCTCTGATGCCGCCG
TGTTCCGGCTGTCAGCGCAGGGGCGCCCGGTTCTTTTTGTCAAGACCGACCTGTCCGGTGCCCTGAATGA
ACTGCAAGACGAGGCAGCGCGGCTATCGTGGCTGGCCACGACGGGCGTTCCTTGCGCAGCTGTGCTCGAC
GTTGTCACTGAAGCGGGAAGGGACTGGCTGCTATTGGGCGAAGTGCCGGGGCAGGATCTCCTGTCATCTC
ACCTTGCTCCTGCCGAGAAAGTATCCATCATGGCTGATGCAATGCGGCGGCTGCATACGCTTGATCCGGC
TACCTGCCCATTCGACCACCAAGCGAAACATCGCATCGAGCGAGCACGTACTCGGATGGAAGCCGGTCTT
GTCGATCAGGATGATCTGGACGAAGAGCATCAGGGGCTCGCGCCAGCCGAACTGTTCGCCAGGCTCAAGG
CGAGCATGCCCGACGGCGAGGATCTCGTCGTGACCCATGGCGATGCCTGCTTGCCGAATATCATGGTGGA
AAATGGCCGCTTTTCTGGATTCATCGACTGTGGCCGGCTGGGTGTGGCGGACCGCTATCAGGACATAGCG
TTGGCTACCCGTGATATTGCTGAAGAGCTTGGCGGCGAATGGGCTGACCGCTTCCTCGTGCTTTACGGTA
TCGCCGCTCCCGATTCGCAGCGCATCGCCTTCTATCGCCTTCTTGACGAGTTCTTCTGAGCGGGACTCTG
GGGTTCGAAATGACCGACCAAGCGACGCCCAACCTGCCATCACGAGATTTCGATTCCACCGCCGCCTTCT
ATGAAAGGTTGGGCTTCGGAATCGTTTTCCGGGACGCCGGCTGGATGATCCTCCAGCGCGGGGATCTCAT
GCTGGAGTTCTTCGCCCACCCTAGGGGGAGGCTAACTGAAACACGGAAGGAGACAATACCGGAAGGAACC
CGCGCTATGACGGCAATAAAAAGACAGAATAAAACGCACGGTGTTGGGTCGTTTGTTCATAAACGCGGGG
TTCGGTCCCAGGGCTGGCACTCTGTCGATACCCCACCGAGACCCCATTGGGGCCAATACGCCCGCGTTTC
TTCCTTTTCCCCACCCCACCCCCCAAGTTCGGGTGAAGGCCCAGGGCTCGCAGCCAACGTCGGGGCGGCA
GGCCCTGCCATAGCCTCAGGTTACTCATATATACTTTAGATTGATTTAAAACTTCATTTTTAATTTAAAA
GGATCTAGGTGAAGATCCTTTTTGATAATCTCATGACCAAAATCCCTTAACGTGAGTTTTCGTTCCACTG
AGCGTCAGACCCCGTAGAAAAGATCAAAGGATCTTCTTGAGATCCTTTTTTTCTGCGCGTAATCTGCTGC
TTGCAAACAAAAAAACCACCGCTACCAGCGGTGGTTTGTTTGCCGGATCAAGAGCTACCAACTCTTTTTC
CGAAGGTAACTGGCTTCAGCAGAGCGCAGATACCAAATACTGTCCTTCTAGTGTAGCCGTAGTTAGGCCA
CCACTTCAAGAACTCTGTAGCACCGCCTACATACCTCGCTCTGCTAATCCTGTTACCAGTGGCTGCTGCC
AGTGGCGATAAGTCGTGTCTTACCGGGTTGGACTCAAGACGATAGTTACCGGATAAGGCGCAGCGGTCGG
GCTGAACGGGGGGTTCGTGCACACAGCCCAGCTTGGAGCGAACGACCTACACCGAACTGAGATACCTACA
GCGTGAGCTATGAGAAAGCGCCACGCTTCCCGAAGGGAGAAAGGCGGACAGGTATCCGGTAAGCGGCAGG
GTCGGAACAGGAGAGCGCACGAGGGAGCTTCCAGGGGGAAACGCCTGGTATCTTTATAGTCCTGTCGGGT
TTCGCCACCTCTGACTTGAGCGTCGATTTTTGTGATGCTCGTCAGGGGGGCGGAGCCTATGGAAAAACGC
CAGCAACGCGGCCTTTTTACGGTTCCTGGCCTTTTGCTGGCCTTTTGCTCACATGTTCTTTCCTGCGTTA
TCCCCTGATTCTGTGGATAACCGTATTACCGCCATGCAT
Features (pLannotate 1.2.2; 15 found; start..end, strand, type, name):
     61..364     +  enhancer       CMV enhancer: human cytomegalovirus immediate early enhancer
    365..568     +  promoter       CMV promoter: human cytomegalovirus (CMV) immediate early promoter
    613..1329    +  CDS            EGFP: EGFP is a basic (constitutively fluorescent) green fluorescent protein published in 1996, derived from Aequorea victoria. It is reported to be a rapidly-maturing weak dimer with moderate acid sensitivity.
   1348..1929    +  CDS            RAB31: RAB31_HUMAN - Also known as RAB22B. Experimental evidence at protein level: Swiss-Prot protein existence level 1. The small GTPases Rab are key regulators of intracellular membrane trafficking, from the formation of transport vesicles to their fusion with membranes. Rabs cycle between an inactive GDP-bound form and an active GTP-bound form that is able to recruit to membranes different set of downstream effectors directly responsible for vesicle formation, movement, tethering and fusion. Required for the integrity and for normal function of the Golgi apparatus and the trans-Golgi network. Play
   1934..1959    +  misc_feature   MCS (fragment): multiple cloning site
   1976..2060    +  CDS            large T antigen (fragment): large T antigen from SV40 (simian virus 40)
   2083..2204    +  polyA_signal   SV40 poly(A) signal: SV40 polyadenylation signal
   2238..2666    -  rep_origin     f1 ori (sequence partly withheld): f1 bacteriophage origin of replication; arrow indicates direction of (+) strand synthesis
   2693..2797    +  promoter       AmpR promoter: bla
   2799..3156    +  promoter       SV40 promoter: SV40 enhancer and early promoter
   3191..3985    +  CDS            NeoR/KanR: aminoglycoside phosphotransferase from Tn5; aph(3')-II (or nptII); confers resistance to neomycin, kanamycin, and G418 (Geneticin®)
   4006..4158    +  CDS            ble (fragment): BLE_KLEPN - Experimental evidence at protein level: Swiss-Prot protein existence level 1. Binding protein with a strong affinity to the bleomycin family of antibiotics. Binds to CL990; an antimitotic-antibiotic compound. From Klebsiella pneumoniae.
   4217..4264    +  polyA_signal   HSV TK poly(A) signal: herpes simplex virus thymidine kinase polyadenylation signal (Cole and Stacy, 1985)
   4355..4371    -  polyA_signal   bGH poly(A) signal (fragment): bovine growth hormone polyadenylation signal
   4593..5181    +  rep_origin     ori: high-copy-number ColE1/pMB1/pBR322/pUC origin of replication
