[The description below was written by a language model from this plasmid's Addgene catalogue record and pLannotate feature annotations shown in this document.]
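Description:
EGFP-Rab31 is a mammalian expression plasmid of about 5.3 kb built on the Clontech EGFP C1 backbone, designed to produce human Rab31 (also known as Rab22B) fused at its N terminus to enhanced green fluorescent protein. Transcription is driven by the human cytomegalovirus immediate early enhancer and promoter. The EGFP coding sequence sits directly downstream, followed after a short linker by the roughly 600 bp RAB31 open reading frame, and the transcript ends at an SV40 polyadenylation signal. The Rab31 fragment was taken from a commercially sourced pcDNA3.1-based cDNA clone and inserted by restriction cloning through compatible-end junctions (BamHI/BglII at the 5′ end, XhoI/SalI at the 3′ end), which destroyed the sites at both ends. Only a fragment of the original multiple cloning site remains downstream of the insert.

The plasmid is propagated in E. coli through a high-copy ColE1/pUC-type origin, and an f1 origin is also present for single-stranded DNA production. A single Tn5 aminoglycoside phosphotransferase gene provides both selections. It is preceded by tandem bacterial (bla) and SV40 early promoters and terminated by an HSV TK poly(A) signal, so it confers kanamycin resistance in bacteria and G418 resistance in transfected mammalian cells. The short large T antigen, ble and bGH poly(A) fragments in the annotation appear to be backbone remnants or partial matches rather than functional elements.

Rab31 is a small GTPase that regulates membrane trafficking and is linked to Golgi and trans-Golgi network function. The stated purpose is simply to express EGFP-Rab31 in mammalian cells, and such a fusion allows the protein to be followed by fluorescence microscopy.
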