Addgene plasmid #49610: EGFP-Rab31
Purpose: expresses EGFP-Rab31 in mammalian cells
Depositing lab: Marci Scidmore. Depositing organization: Cornell University.
Backbone
  Vector backbone: EGFP C1
  Backbone manufacturer: Clontech
  Backbone size w/o insert (bp): 4700
  Total vector size (bp): 5300
  Vector type: Mammalian Expression
  Selectable markers: Neomycin (select with G418)
Growth in bacteria
  Bacterial resistance: Kanamycin, 50 μg/mL
  Growth temperature: 37°C
  Growth strain: DH5alpha
  Copy number: High Copy
Gene/Insert
  Gene/Insert name: Rab31
  Species: H. sapiens (human)
  Insert size (bp): 600
  GenBank ID: AF498957
  Entrez Gene: RAB31 (a.k.a. Rab22B)
  Promoter: CMV
  Tag / fusion protein: EGFP (N terminal on insert)
  Cloning method: Restriction Enzyme; 5′ cloning site BamHI/BglII (destroyed during cloning); 3′ cloning site XhoI/SalI (destroyed during cloning)
  Sequencing primers: 5′ EGFP C (CATGGTCCTGCTGGAGTTCGTG)
Resource information
  A portion of this plasmid was derived from a plasmid made by: Rab31 derived from pCDNA3.1+Rab31 purchased from Missouri S&T cDNA Resource Center
Terms and licenses: Academic/Nonprofit Terms; Industry Terms: Not Available to Industry
How to cite: EGFP-Rab31 was a gift from Marci Scidmore (Addgene plasmid # 49610)
