>Addgene plasmid #49610 | EGFP-Rab31 | addgene partial sequence | sequence record 76330 | EGFP-C 5'-CATGGTCCTGCTGGAGTTCGTG-3'
CTCTCGGCATGGACGAGCTGTACAAGTCCGGACTCAGATCCACCATGGCGATACGGGAGCTCAAAGTGTG
CCTTCTCGGGGACACTGGGGTTGGGAAATCAAGCATCGTGTGTCGATTTGTCCAGGATCACTTTGACCAC
AACATCAGCCCTACTATTGGGGCATCTTTTATGACCAAAACTGTGCCTTGTGGAAATGAACTTCACAAGT
TCCTCATCTGGGACACTGCTGGTCAGGAACGGTTTCATTCATTGGCTCCCATGTACTATCGAGGCTCAGC
TGCAGCTGTTATCGTGTATGATATTACCAAGCAGGATTCATTTTATACCTTGAAGAAATGGGTCAAGGAG
CTGAAAGAACATGGTCCAGAAAACATTGTAATGGCCATCGCTGGAAACAAGTGCGACCTCTCAGATATTA
GGGAGGTTCCCCTGAAGGATGCTAAGGAATACGCTGAATCCATAGGTGCCATCGTGGTTGAGACAAGTGC
AAAAAATGCTATTAATATCGAAGAGCTCTTTCAAGGAATCAGCCGCCAGATCCCACCCTTGGACCCCCAT
GAAAATGGAAACAATGGAACAATCAAAGTTGAGAAGCCAACCATGCAAGCCAGCCGCCGGTGCTGTTGAC
TCGACGGTACCGCGGGCCCGGGATCCACCGGATCTAGATAACTGATCATAATCAGCCATACCACATTTGT
AGAGGTTTTACTTGCTTTAAAAAACCTCCCACACCTCCCCCTGAACCTGAAACATAAAATGAATGCAATT
GTTGTTGTTAACTTGTTTATTGCAGCTTATAATGGTTACAAATAAAGCAATAGCATCACAAATTTCACAA
ATAAAGCATTTTTTTCACTGCATTCTAGTTGTGGTTTGTCCAAACTCATCAATGTATCTTAACGCGTAAA
TTGTAAGCGTTAATATTTTGTTAAAATTCGCGTTAAATTTTTGTTAAATCAGCTCATTTTTTAACCAATA
GGCCGAAATCGG
